>Addgene plasmid #210171 | pRH3150 | addgene full sequence | sequence record 415825 | Addgene NGS Result
GGCCGCTGCTTGGCGGTCGAGTTTATCATTATCAATACTGCCATTTCAAAGAATACGTAAATAATTAATA
GTAGTGATTTTCCTAACTTTATTTAGTCAAAAAATTAGCCTTTTAATTCTGCTGTAACCCGTACATGCCC
AAAATAGGGGGCGGGTTACACAGAATATATAACATCGTAGGTGTCTGGGTGAACAGTTTATTCCTGGCAT
CCACTAAATATAATGGAGCCCGCTTTTTAAGCTGGCATCCAGAAAAAAAAAGAATCCCAGCACCAAAATA
TTGTTTTCTTCACCAACCATCAGTTCATAGGTCCATTCTCTTAGCGCAACTACAGAGAACAGGGGCACAA
ACAGGCAAAAAACGGGCACAACCTCAATGGAGTGATGCAACCTGCCTGGAGTAAATGATGACACAAGGCA
ATTGACCCACGCATGTATCTATCTCATTTTCTTACACCTTCTATTACCTTCTGCTCTCTCTGATTTGGAA
AAAGCTGAAAAAAAAGGTTGAAACCAGTTCCCTGAAATTATTCCCCTACTTGACTAATAAGTATATAAAG
ACGGTAGGTATTGATTGTAATTCTGTAAATCTATTTCTTAAACTTCTTAAATTCTACTTTTATAGTTAGT
CTTTTTTTTAGTTTTAAAACACCAAGAACTTAGTTTCGACGGATCTGCAGGAATTCGATATCAAGCTTAT
CGATACCGTCGACCTCGAGATGTCAATTACGAAGACTGAACTGGACGGTATATTGCCATTGGTGGCCAGA
GGTAAAGTTAGAGACATATATGAGGTAGACGCTGGTACGTTGCTGTTTGTTGCTACGGATCGTATCTCTG
CATATGACGTTATTATGGAAAACAGCATTCCTGAAAAGGGGATCCTATTGACCAAACTGTCAGAGTTCAG
GTTCAAGTTCCTGTCCAACGATGTTCGTAATCATTTGGTCGACATCGCCCCAGGTAAGACTATTTTCGAT
TATCTACCTGCAAAATTGAGCGAACCAAAGTACAAAACGCAACTAGAAGACCGCTCTCTATTGGTTCACA
AACATAAACTAATTCCATTGGAAGTAATTGTCAGAGGCTACATCACCGGATCTGCTTGGAAAGAGTACGT
AAAAACAGGTACTGTGCATGGTTTGAAACAACCTCAAGGACTTAAAGAATCTCAAGAGTTCCCAGAACCA
ATCTTCACCCCATCGACCAAGGCTGAACAAGGTGAACATGACGAAAACATCTCTCCTGCCCAGGCCGCTG
AGCTGGTGGGTGAAGATTTGTCACGTAGAGTGGCAGAACTGGCTGTAAAACTGTACTCCAAGTGCAAAGA
TTATGCTAAGGAGAAGGGCATCATCATCGCAGACACTAAATTCGAATTCGGTATTGACGAAAAGACCAAT
GAAATTATTCTAGTGGACGAGGTGCTAACGCCAGACTCCTCTAGATTCTGGAACGGTGCCTCTTATAAGG
TAGGAGAATCCCAAGATTCTTACGATAAGCAATTTTTAAGAGACTGGCTTACTGCTAATAAGTTGAACGG
TGTTAACGGCGTCAAAATGCCCCAAGACATTGTCGACAGGACAAGGGCCAAATATATAGAGGCTTATGAA
ACATTGACAGGGTCTAAATGGTCTCACGGTCGACGGATCCCCGGGTTAATTAACAGTAAAGGAGAAGAAC
TTTTCACTGGAGTTGTCCCAATTCTTGTTGAATTAGATGGTGATGTTAATGGGCACAAATTTTCTGTCAG
TGGAGAGGGTGAAGGTGATGCAACATACGGAAAACTTACCCTTAAATTTATTTGCACTACTGGAAAACTA
CCTGTTCCATGGCCAACACTTGTCACTACTTTCACTTATGGTGTTCAATGCTTTTCAAGATACCCAGATC
ATATGAAACGGCATGACTTTTTCAAGAGTGCCATGCCCGAAGGTTATGTACAGGAAAGAACTATATTTTT
CAAAGATGACGGGAACTACAAGACACGTGCTGAAGTCAAGTTTGAAGGTGATACCCTTGTTAATAGAATC
GAGTTAAAAGGTATTGATTTTAAAGAAGATGGAAACATTCTTGGACACAAATTGGAATACAACTATAACT
CACACAATGTATACATCATGGCAGACAAACAAAAGAATGGAATCAAAGTTAACTTCAAAATTAGACACAA
CATTGAAGATGGAAGCGTTCAACTAGCAGACCATTATCAACAAAATACTCCAATTGGCGATGGCCCTGTC
CTTTTACCAGACAACCATTACCTGTCCACACAATCTGCCCTTTCGAAAGATCCCAACGAAAAGAGAGACC
ACATGGTCCTTCTTGAGTTTGTAACAGCTGCTGGGATTACACATGGCATGGATGAACTATACAAATAGGG
CGCGCCACTTCTAAATAAGCGAATTTCTTATGATTTATGATTTTTATTATTAAATAAGTTATAAAAAAAA
TAAGTGTATACAAATTTTAAAGTGACTCTTAGGTTTTAAAACGAAAATTCTTATTCTTGAGTAACTCTTT
CCTGTAGGTCAGGTTGCTTTCTCAGGTATAGTATGAGGTCGCTCTTATTGACCACACCTCTACCGGCAGC
CCTATAGTGAGTCGTATTACGCGCGCTCACTGGCCGTCGTTTTACAACGTCGTGACTGGGAAAACCCTGG
CGTTACCCAACTTAATCGCCTTGCAGCACATCCCCCTTTCGCCAGCTGGCGTAATAGCGAAGAGGCCCGC
ACCGATCGCCCTTCCCAACAGTTGCGCAGCCTGAATGGCGAATGG
[124 nt withheld, positions 2776-2899]
C
[91 nt withheld, positions 2901-2991]
A
[49 nt withheld, positions 2993-3041]
CCTTTGACGTTGGAGTCCACGTTCTTT
[37 nt withheld, positions 3069-3105]
ACCCTATCTCGGTCTATTCTTTTGATTTATAAGGGATTTTGCCGATTTCGGCCTATTGGTTAAAAAATGA
GCTGATTTAACAAAAATTTAACGCGAATTTTAACAAAATATTAACGCTTACAATTTCCTGATGCGGTATT
TTCTCCTTACGCATCTGTGCGGTATTTCACACCGCATAGATCTTATGTATGAAATTCTTAAAAAAGGACA
CCTGTAAGCGTTGATTTCTATGTATGAAGTCCACATTTGATGTAATCATAACAAAGCCTAAAAAATAGGT
ATATCATTTTATAATTATTTGCTGTACAAGTATATCAATAAACTTATATATTACTTGTTTTCTAGATAAG
CTTCGTAACCGACAGTTTCTAACTTTTGTGCTTTGACAAGAACTTCTTCTTCTTGCTTTAATAAAAACTG
TTCCATTTTCGTTGTATAACTTGAATCATAAGCGCCAAGCAGTCTGACAGCCAACAGCGCAGCGTTCGTA
CTATTATTAATAGCGACGGTAGCTACTGGAACACCTCTAGGCATTTGCACAATTGAATGTAAAGAATCTA
CTCCATCTAGACAAGAACCTTTTACGGGCACACCGATGACAGGAAGTGGTGTCATTGCAGCCACCATACC
TGGCAAGTGAGCAGCCCCACCAGCTCCAGCGATAATTGTTTTAATTCCACGCTTGCTTGCGGAAATAGCA
TATGCTGACATCCTATGTGGAGTTCTATGAGCAGAGACTATTGTCACTTCAAATGGAACGCCAAAATCTT
TTAAAACCGCACATGCGGCAGACATTACCGGCAAGTCAGAGTCTGATCCCATGATGATTCCAACCAATGG
TTTGACCATTGCTTCCAAGTCCAACTTTTGAGCGACAGAGATTTTGATTGGAATATCAGTTCTACCTGTA
ATGTAGTTCAGCCTTTGTTCACATTCCGCCATACTGGAGGCAATAATATTTATGTGACCTACTTTTCTGT
TAGGTCTAGACTCTTTTCCATATAAGTACACTGAGGAACCTGGAGTCGCCAATGCTCTTTCGCAAGTTTC
TAGCTCTTTATCTTTTGTATGTTTGTCTCCAAGAACATTTAGCATAATGGCGTTCGTTGTAATGGTGGAG
AAAGATGTGAAATTCTTTGGCATTGGCAAATCCAATATTGATCTCAAATGAGCTTCAAATTGAGAAGTGA
CGCAAGCATCAATGGTATAATGTCCAGAGTTGTGAGGCCTTGGGGCAATTTCGTTAATAAGCAATTCCCC
TGTTTCTAAATAGAACATTTCCACACCAAATATACCACAACCGGGAAAAGATTTGATTGCATTTTCTGCC
AACAACTTCGCCTTAAGTTGAACGGAGTCCGGAACTCTAGCAGGCGCATAACATAAGTCACAAATATTGT
CCTTGTGGATAGTCTCTACAATTGGGTAAGAAAACACTAAACCGTTAACAGACCTCACAATCATGACTGC
TAATTCTTTAGTAAATGGTGCCCATTTTTCGGCGTACAAAGGACGATCCTTCAGTACTTCCAAAGCTTCC
GGAATCATTTCCTTATTCTTTACAACGAAGTTACCTCTTCCATCGTATGCCAAAGTCCTCGACTTCAAGA
CGAATGGAAAACCCAAATCTCTTCCAACATTCAATAGGGACGTCTCACTGGCTTGTTCCACAGGAACACT
TTGGGTAACTGCTATACCATTTTTGATTAAATGCTCTTTTTGAATATATTTGTCTTGTATCAATCTGATT
GTTTCTGGAGAAGGGTAAATTTTTAATTTGGGATGTTTTACTTGAAGATTCTTTAGTGTAGGAACATCAA
CATGCTCAATCTCAATCGTTAGCACATCACATTTTTCAGCTAGTTTTTCGATATCAAGAGGATTGGAAAA
GGAGCCATTAACGTGGTCATTGGAGTTGCTTATTTGTTTGGCAGGAGAATTTTCAGCATCTAGTATTACC
GTCTTAATGTTGAGCCTGTTTGCTGCCTCAACAATCATACGTCCCAATTGTCCCCCTCCTAATATACCAA
CTGTTCTAGAATCCATACTTGATTGTTTTGTCCGATTTTCTTGTTTTTCTTGATTGTTATAGTAGGATGT
ACTTAGAAGAGAGATCCAACGATTTTACGCACCAATTTATACATGAAATGCTCCATAATATTGTCCATTT
AGTTCTTAATAAAAGGTCAGCAAGAGTCAATCACTTAGTATTACCCGGTTCGTAGCCATGCAACAAGAGT
CATTTGTCAGCATAGCTGTAATAATCAATCATGACGTAAGAAATGTATCATAATTAAAAGTTGTTAAAGA
TGTCAGTGTTATGTTGGTGTTACAAAATTCTCGGCTTCTCACTAATATTTAATATCTCTTAAATTTTATC
TGTCTTTGATTCTTTTAAGAAAAGTTATGTATTATTCAAGAATTAATTCAGATCTATTCTTTTGATTTAT
AAGGGATTTTGCCGATTTCGGCCTATTGGTTAAAAAATGAGCTGATTTAACAAAAATTTAACGCGAATTT
TAACAAAATATTAACGCTTACAATTTCCTGATGCGGTATTTTCTCCTTACGCATCTGTGCGGTATTTCAC
ACCGCATATGGTGCACTCTCAGTACAATCTGCTCTGATGCCGCATAGTTAAGCCAGCCCCGACACCCGCC
AACACCCGCTGACGCGCCCTGACGGGCTTGTCTGCTCCCGGCATCCGCTTACAGACAAGCTGTGACCGTC
TCCGGGAGCTGCATGTGTCAGAGGTTTTCACCGTCATCACCGAAACGCGCGAGACGAAAGGGCCTCGTGA
TACGCCTATTTTTATAGGTTAATGTCATGATCTTTTTGTGTGGTGCCCTCCTCCTTGTCAATATTAATGT
TAAAGTGCAATTCTTTTTCCTTATCACGTTGAGCCATTAGTATCAATTTGCTTACCTGTATTCCTTTACA
TCCTCCTTTTTCTCCTTCTTGATAAATGTATGTAGATTGCGTATATAGTTTCGTCTACCCTATGAACATA
TTCCATTTTGTAATTTCGTGTCGTTTCTATTATGAATTTCATTTATAAAGTTTATGTACAAATATCATAA
AAAAAGAGAATCTTTTTAAGCAAGGATTTTCTTAACTTCTTCGGCGACAGCATCACCGACTTCGGTGGTA
CTGTTGGAACCACCTAAATCACCAGTTCTGATACCTGCATCCAAAACCTTTTTAACTGCATCTTCAATGG
CCTTACCTTCTTCAGGCAAGTTCAATGACAATTTCAACATCATTGCAGCAGACAAGATAGTGGCGATAGG
GTTGACCTTATTCTTTGGCAAATCTGGAGCAGAACCGTGGCATGGTTCGTACAAACCAAATGCGGTGTTC
TTGTCTGGCAAAGAGGCCAAGGACGCAGATGGCAACAAACCCAAGGAACCTGGGATAACGGAGGCTTCAT
CGGAGATGATATCACCAAACATGTTGCTGGTGATTATAATACCATTTAGGTGGGTTGGGTTCTTAACTAG
GATCATGGCGGCAGAATCAATCAATTGATGTTGAACCTTCAATGTAGGGAATTCGTTCTTGATGGTTTCC
TCCACAGTTTTTCTCCATAATCTTGAAGAGGCCAAAACATTAGCTTTATCCAAGGACCAAATAGGCAATG
GTGGCTCATGTTGTAGGGCCATGAAAGCGGCCATTCTTGTGATTCTTTGCACTTCTGGAACGGTGTATTG
TTCACTATCCCAAGCGACACCATCACCATCGTCTTCCTTTCTCTTACCAAAGTAAATACCTCCCACTAAT
TCTCTGACAACAACGAAGTCAGTACCTTTAGCAAATTGTGGCTTGATTGGAGATAAGTCTAAAAGAGAGT
CGGATGCAAAGTTACATGGTCTTAAGTTGGCGTACAATTGAAGTTCTTTACGGATTTTTAGTAAACCTTG
TTCAGGTCTAACACTACCGGTACCCCATTTAGGACCACCCACAGCACCTAACAAAACGGCATCAGCCTTC
TTGGAGGCTTCCAGCGCCTCATCTGGAAGTGGAACACCTGTAGCATCGATAGCAGCACCACCAATTAAAT
GATTTTCGAAATCGAACTTGACATTGGAACGAACATCAGAAATAGCTTTAAGAACCTTAATGGCTTCGGC
TGTGATTTCTTGACCAACGTGGTCACCTGGCAAAACGACGATCTTCTTAGGGGCAGACATTAGAATGGTA
TATCCTTGAAATATATATATATATATTGCTGAAATGTAAAAGGTAAGAAAAGTTAGAAAGTAAGACGATT
GCTAACCACCTATTGGAAAAAACAATAGGTCCTTAAATAATATTGTCAACTTCAAGTATTGTGATGCAAG
CATTTAGTCATGAACGCTTCTCTATTCTATATGAAAAGCCGGTTCCGGCGCTCTCACCTTTCCTTTTTCT
CCCAATTTTTCAGTTGAAAAAGGTATATGCGTCAGGCGACCTCTGAAATTAACAAAAAATTTCCAGTCAT
CGAATTTGATTCTGTGCGATAGCGCCCCTGTGTGTTCTCGTTATGTTGAGGAAAAAAATAATGGTTGCTA
AGAGATTCGAACTCTTGCATCTTACGATACCTGAGTATTCCCACAGTTAACTGCGGTCAAGATATTTCTT
GAATCAGGCGCCTTAGACCGCTCGGCCAAACAACCAATTACTTGTTGAGAAATAGAGTATAATTATCCTA
TAAATATAACGTTTTTGAACACACATGAACAAGGAAGTACAGGAGACGTCAGGTGGCACTTTTCGGGGAA
ATGTGCGCGGAACCCCTATTTGTTTATTTTTCTAAATACATTCAAATATGTATCCGCTCATGAGACAATA
ACCCTGATAAATGCTTCAATAATATTGAAAAAGGAAGAGTATGAGTATTCAACATTTCCGTGTCGCCCTT
ATTCCCTTTTTTGCGGCATTTTGCCTTCCTGTTTTTGCTCACCCAGAAACGCTGGTGAAAGTAAAAGATG
CTGAAGATCAGTTGGGTGCACGAGTGGGTTACATCGAACTGGATCTCAACAGCGGTAAGATCCTTGAGAG
TTTTCGCCCCGAAGAACGTTTTCCAATGATGAGCACTTTTAAAGTTCTGCTATGTGGCGCGGTATTATCC
CGTATTGACGCCGGGCAAGAGCAACTCGGTCGCCGCATACACTATTCTCAGAATGACTTGGTTGAGTACT
CACCAGTCACAGAAAAGCATCTTACGGATGGCATGACAGTAAGAGAATTATGCAGTGCTGCCATAACCAT
GAGTGATAACACTGCGGCCAACTTACTTCTGACAACGATCGGAGGACCGAAGGAGCTAACCGCTTTTTTG
CACAACATGGGGGATCATGTAACTCGCCTTGATCGTTGGGAACCGGAGCTGAATGAAGCCATACCAAACG
ACGAGCGTGACACCACGATGCCTGTAGCAATGGCAACAACGTTGCGCAAACTATTAACTGGCGAACTACT
TACTCTAGCTTCCCGGCAACAATTAATAGACTGGATGGAGGCGGATAAAGTTGCAGGACCACTTCTGCGC
TCGGCCCTTCCGGCTGGCTGGTTTATTGCTGATAAATCTGGAGCCGGTGAGCGTGGGTCTCGCGGTATCA
TTGCAGCACTGGGGCCAGATGGTAAGCCCTCCCGTATCGTAGTTATCTACACGACGGGGAGTCAGGCAAC
TATGGATGAACGAAATAGACAGATCGCTGAGATAGGTGCCTCACTGATTAAGCATTGGTAACTGTCAGAC
CAAGTTTACTCATATATACTTTAGATTGATTTAAAACTTCATTTTTAATTTAAAAGGATCTAGGTGAAGA
TCCTTTTTGATAATCTCATGACCAAAATCCCTTAACGTGAGTTTTCGTTCCACTGAGCGTCAGACCCCGT
AGAAAAGATCAAAGGATCTTCTTGAGATCCTTTTTTTCTGCGCGTAATCTGCTGCTTGCAAACAAAAAAA
CCACCGCTACCAGCGGTGGTTTGTTTGCCGGATCAAGAGCTACCAACTCTTTTTCCGAAGGTAACTGGCT
TCAGCAGAGCGCAGATACCAAATACTGTTCTTCTAGTGTAGCCGTAGTTAGGCCACCACTTCAAGAACTC
TGTAGCACCGCCTACATACCTCGCTCTGCTAATCCTGTTACCAGTGGCTGCTGCCAGTGGCGATAAGTCG
TGTCTTACCGGGTTGGACTCAAGACGATAGTTACCGGATAAGGCGCAGCGGTCGGGCTGAACGGGGGGTT
CGTGCACACAGCCCAGCTTGGAGCGAACGACCTACACCGAACTGAGATACCTACAGCGTGAGCTATGAGA
AAGCGCCACGCTTCCCGAAGGGAGAAAGGCGGACAGGTATCCGGTAAGCGGCAGGGTCGGAACAGGAGAG
CGCACGAGGGAGCTTCCAGGGGGAAACGCCTGGTATCTTTATAGTCCTGTCGGGTTTCGCCACCTCTGAC
TTGAGCGTCGATTTTTGTGATGCTCGTCAGGGGGGCGGAGCCTATGGAAAAACGCCAGCAACGCGGCCTT
TTTACGGTTCCTGGCCTTTTGCTGGCCTTTTGCTCACATGTTCTTTCCTGCGTTATCCCCTGATTCTGTG
GATAACCGTATTACCGCCTTTGAGTGAGCTGATACCGCTCGCCGCAGCCGAACGACCGAGCGCAGCGAGT
CAGTGAGCGAGGAAGCGGAAGAGCGCCCAATACGCAAACCGCCTCTCCCCGCGCGTTGGCCGATTCATTA
ATGCAGCTGGCACGACAGGTTTCCCGACTGGAAAGCGGGCAGTGAGCGCAACGCAATTAATGTGAGTTAG
CTCACTCATTAGGCACCCCAGGCTTTACACTTTATGCTTCCGGCTCGTATGTTGTGTGGAATTGTGAGCG
GATAACAATTTCACACAGGAAACAGCTATGACCATGATTACGCCAAGCGCGCAATTAACCCTCACTAAAG
GGAACAAAAGCTGGAGCTCCACCGCGGTGGC
Features (pLannotate 1.2.2; 25 found; start..end, strand, type, name):
     26..669     +  promoter       GAP promoter: S. cerevisiae TDH3; promoter for glyceraldehyde-3-phosphate dehydrogenase
    675..719     +  misc_feature   MCS (fragment): pBluescript multiple cloning site
    720..1637    +  CDS            ADE1: PUR7_YEAST - Experimental evidence at protein level: Swiss-Prot protein existence level 1. From Saccharomyces cerevisiae (strain ATCC 204508 / S288c) (Baker's yeast).
   1665..2378    +  CDS            GFP: Aequoria victoria green fluorescent protein
   2399..2586    +  terminator     ADH1 terminator: S. cerevisiae ADH1; transcription terminator for the S. cerevisiae alcohol dehydrogenase 1 (ADH1) gene
   2591..2609    -  promoter       T7 promoter: promoter for bacteriophage T7 RNA polymerase
   2617..2772    +  CDS            lacZα (fragment): LacZα fragment of β-galactosidase; lacZ fragment
   2776..3204    +  rep_origin     f1 ori (sequence partly withheld): f1 bacteriophage origin of replication; arrow indicates direction of (+) strand synthesis
   3232..3283    -  misc_feature   bom (fragment): basis of mobility region from pBR322
   3439..5151    -  CDS            ADE2: PUR6_YEAST - Experimental evidence at protein level: Swiss-Prot protein existence level 1. From Saccharomyces cerevisiae (strain ATCC 204508 / S288c) (Baker's yeast).
   5152..5527    -  promoter       ADE2 promoter: S. cerevisiae ADE2
   5538..5651    +  rep_origin     f1 ori (fragment): f1 bacteriophage origin of replication; arrow indicates direction of (+) strand synthesis
   5652..5751    -  misc_feature   bom (fragment): basis of mobility region from pBR322
   5853..5888    -  CDS            rop (fragment): Rop protein, which maintains plasmids at low copy number; rop
   6201..7295    -  CDS            LEU2: 3-isopropylmalate dehydrogenase, required for leucine biosynthesis; S. cerevisiae LEU2; yeast auxotrophic marker
   7296..7703    -  promoter       LEU2 promoter: S. cerevisiae LEU2
   7871..7975    +  promoter       AmpR promoter: bla
   7976..8836    +  CDS            AmpR: β-lactamase; bla; confers resistance to ampicillin, carbenicillin, and related antibiotics
   9007..9595    +  rep_origin     ori: high-copy-number ColE1/pMB1/pBR322/pUC origin of replication
   9778..9870    +  CDS            lacI (fragment): lac repressor; lacI; The lac repressor binds to the lac operator to inhibit transcription in E. coli. This inhibition can be relieved by adding lactose or isopropyl-β-D-thiogalactopyranoside (IPTG).
   9883..9904    +  protein_bind   CAP binding site: CAP binding activates transcription in the presence of cAMP. E. coli catabolite activator protein
   9919..9949    +  promoter       lac promoter: promoter for the E. coli lac operon
   9957..9973    +  protein_bind   lac operator: The lac repressor binds to the lac operator to inhibit transcription in E. coli. This inhibition can be relieved by adding lactose or isopropyl-β-D-thiogalactopyranoside (IPTG). lac repressor encoded by lacI
  10018..10036   +  promoter       T3 promoter: promoter for bacteriophage T3 RNA polymerase
  10049..7       +  misc_feature   MCS (fragment) (across the origin): pBluescript multiple cloning site
