[The description below was written by a language model from this plasmid's Addgene catalogue record and pLannotate feature annotations shown in this document.]
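Description:
pRH3150 is a yeast integrating plasmid (YIp) for Saccharomyces cerevisiae, built on the pRH3022 backbone by Gibson cloning and about 10.1 kb in the sequenced record. It is propagated in E. coli through a high-copy ColE1/pUC-type origin with ampicillin selection (AmpR). The feature table shows no yeast replication origin or centromere, consistent with the YIp designation, so stable maintenance in yeast depends on chromosomal integration. Two yeast markers with their native promoters are present: ADE2 and LEU2. The record does not state which locus is targeted or how the plasmid is linearised. Remnants of a pBluescript-type scaffold also appear, including an f1 origin, lacZα and lac regulatory fragments, T3 and T7 promoters, and split pieces of the multiple cloning site. Short bom and rop fragments are annotated near the marker genes.

The payload is a single expression cassette in which the strong constitutive TDH3 (GAP) promoter drives the ADE1 coding sequence, followed downstream by GFP and terminated by the ADH1 terminator; the construct name indicates a C-terminal GFP fusion. ADE1 encodes an enzyme of adenine (purine) biosynthesis, and here it carries the W64R substitution. The Entrez link in the catalogue points to ADE2, which is the marker rather than the mutated insert. The stated purpose is as a protein quality control substrate or associated control, from a study of functional-but-degraded proteins. The GFP tag would allow the abundance of the mutant protein to be followed by fluorescence, although the record does not detail the assays used.
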