Addgene plasmid #210171: pRH3150
Purpose: Protein quality control substrate and associated control YIp ADE2-LEU2 pTDH3::ade1-W64R-GFP::tADH1
Depositing lab: Randy Hampton. Depositing organization: University of California, San Diego (UCSD). Publication: Exploring the "misfolding problem" by systematic discovery and analysis of functional-but-degraded proteins. Flagg MP, Lam B, Lam DK, Le TM, Kao A, Slaiwa YI, Hampton RY. Mol Biol Cell. 2023 Dec 1;34(13):ar125. doi: 10.1091/mbc.E23-06-0248. Epub 2023 Sep 20. PubMed 37729018.
Backbone
  Vector backbone: pRH3022
  Vector type: Yeast Expression
Growth in bacteria
  Bacterial resistance: Ampicillin, 100 μg/mL
  Growth temperature: 37°C
  Growth strain: DH5alpha
  Copy number: High Copy
Gene/Insert
  Gene/Insert name: YIp ADE2-LEU2 pTDH3::ade1-W64R-GFP::tADH1
  Species: S. cerevisiae (budding yeast)
  Mutation: W64R
  Entrez Gene: ADE2 (a.k.a. YOR128C)
  Cloning method: Gibson Cloning
Terms and licenses: Academic/Nonprofit Terms; Industry Terms: Not Available to Industry
How to cite: pRH3150 was a gift from Randy Hampton (Addgene plasmid # 210171 ; http://n2t.net/addgene:210171 ; RRID:Addgene_210171)
